>Addgene plasmid #153137 | Flag-FOXN1 | depositor full sequence | sequence record 296333 | Full Sequence
CGCCATTCTGCCTGGGGACGTCGGAGCAAGCTTGATTTAGGTGACACTATAGAATACAAGCTACTTGTTC
TTTTTGCAGGATCAGCCACCATGGATTACAAGGACGACGACGATAAGGGATCCGTGTCGCTACCCCCGCC
GCAGTCTGACGTCACGCTGCCGGGCCCCACCAGACTGGAGGGCGAGCGCCAAGGGGACCTCATGCAGGCA
CCGGGCCTCCCAGGCTCCCCTGCCCCACAGAGTAAGCATGCCGGCTTCAGCTGCTCGTCATTTGTGTCCG
ACGGCCCTCCAGAGAGGACACCCTCACTGCCCCCACACAGCCCCCGCATTGCGTCACCAGGGCCCGAGCA
AGTCCAGGGCCACTGCCCAGCCGGCCCCGGCCCTGGGCCCTTCAGGCTCTCACCCTCAGACAAGTATCCT
GGCTTTGGCTTTGAGGAGGCCGCAGCAAGCAGCCCTGGGCGATTCCTCAAGGGCAGCCACGCGCCCTTCC
ACCCGTACAAGCGGCCTTTCCATGAGGACGTCTTCCCAGAGGCCGAGACCACCCTGGCCCTCAAAGGACA
CTCCTTTAAGACCCCAGGGCCGCTGGAGGCCTTCGAGGAGATCCCAGTGGACGTGGCGGAGGCCGAGGCC
TTCCTGCCTGGCTTCTCAGCAGAGGCCTGGTGTAACGGGCTCCCCTACCCCAGCCAGGAGCATGGCCCCC
AAGTCCTGGGTTCAGAGGTCAAAGTCAAGCCCCCAGTTCTGGAGAGTGGTGCTGGGATGTTCTGCTACCA
GCCTCCCTTGCAGCATATGTACTGCTCCTCCCAGCCCCCCTTCCACCAGTACTCGCCAGGTGGTGGCAGC
TACCCCATACCCTACCTGGGCTCCTCACACTATCAGTACCAGCGAATGGCACCCCAGGCCAGCACCGATG
GGCACCAGCCTCTCTTCCCAAAACCCATCTATTCCTACAGCATCCTCATCTTCATGGCCCTTAAGAACAG
TAAAACTGGGAGCCTTCCCGTCAGCGAGATCTACAATTTTATGACGGAGCACTTTCCTTACTTCAAGACA
GCACCCGATGGCTGGAAGAATTCTGTCCGGCACAACCTATCCCTCAACAAGTGCTTCGAGAAGGTGGAGA
ACAAATCAGGAAGTTCCTCCCGCAAGGGCTGCCTGTGGGCCCTCAATCCGGCCAAGATCGACAAGATGCA
AGAGGAGCTGCAAAAATGGAAGAGGAAAGATCCCATTGCTGTGCGCAAAAGCATGGCCAAGCCAGAAGAG
CTGGACAGCCTCATTGGAGACAAGAGAGAAAAGCTGGGCTCCCCACTCCTGGGCTGTCCGCCCCCTGGGC
TGTCCGGCTCAGGCGCCATCCGGCCCCTGGCACCCCCAGCTGGCCTCTCCCCACCACTGCACTCACTCCA
CCCAGCTCCAGGCCCCATTCCTGGCAAGAACCCCCTGCAGGACCTACTTATGGGGCACACACCCTCCTGC
TATGGGCAGACATACTTGCACCTCTCACCAGGCCTGGCCCCTCCTGGACCCCCGCAGCCATTGTTCCCAC
AGCCGGACGGGCACCTTGAGCTGCGGGCCCAGCCAGGCACCCCCCAGGACTCGCCTCTGCCTGCCCACAC
CCCACCCAGCCACAGTGCCAAGCTACTGGCCGAGCCTTCCCCAGCCAGGACTATGCACGACACCCTGCTG
CCAGATGGAGACCTTGGCACTGACCTGGATGCCATCAATCCCTCACTCACTGACTTCGACTTCCAGGGAA
ACCTGTGGGAACAGTTGAAGGATGATAGCTTGGCCCTCGACCCCCTGGTACTGGTGACCTCATCCCCGAC
ATCATCTTCGATGCCACCACCCCAGCCACCACCTCACTGCTTCCCCCCTGGGCCCTGTCTGACAGAGACA
GGCAGTGGGGCAGGTGACTTGGCAGCCCCGGGCAGTGGTGGCTCCGGGGCACTGGGTGACCTGCACCTCA
CCACCCTCTACTCTGCCTTTATGGAGCTGGAGCCCACGCCCCCCACGGCCCCTGCAGGCCCCTCTGTGTA
CCTCAGCCCCAGCTCCAAGCCCGTGGCCCTGGCATAGCTCGAGCCTCTAGAACTATAGTGAGTCGTATTA
CGTAGATCCAGACATGATAAGATACATTGATGAGTTTGGACAAACCACAACTAGAATGCAGTGAAAAAAA
TGCTTTATTTGTGAAATTTGTGATGCTATTGCTTTATTTGTAACCATTATAAGCTGCAATAAACAAGTTA
ACAACAACAATTGCATTCATTTTATGTTTCAGGTTCAGGGGGAGGTGTGGGAGGTTTTTTAATTCGCGGC
CGCGGCGCCAATGCATTGGGCCCGGTACCCAGCTTTTGTTCCCTTTAGTGAGGGTTAATTGCGCGCTTGG
CGTAATCATGGTCATAGCTGTTTCCTGTGTGAAATTGTTATCCGCTCACAATTCCACACAACATACGAGC
CGGGAGCATAAAGTGTAAAGCCTGGGGTGCCTAATGAGTGAGCTAACTCACATTAATTGCGTTGCGCTCA
CTGCCCGCTTTCCAGTCGGGAAACCTGTCGTGCCAGCTGCATTAATGAATCGGCCAACGCGCGGGGAGAG
GCGGTTTGCGTATTGGGCGCTCTTCCGCTTCCTCGCTCACTGACTCGCTGCGCTCGGTCGTTCGGCTGCG
GCGAGCGGTATCAGCTCACTCAAAGGCGGTAATACGGTTATCCACAGAATCAGGGGATAACGCAGGAAAG
AACATGTGAGCAAAAGGCCAGCAAAAGGCCAGGAACCGTAAAAAGGCCGCGTTGCTGGCGTTTTTCCATA
GGCTCCGCCCCCCTGACGAGCATCACAAAAATCGACGCTCAAGTCAGAGGTGGCGAAACCCGACAGGACT
ATAAAGATACCAGGCGTTTCCCCCTGGAAGCTCCCTCGTGCGCTCTCCTGTTCCGACCCTGCCGCTTACC
GGATACCTGTCCGCCTTTCTCCCTTCGGGAAGCGTGGCGCTTTCTCATAGCTCACGCTGTAGGTATCTCA
GTTCGGTGTAGGTCGTTCGCTCCAAGCTGGGCTGTGTGCACGAACCCCCCGTTCAGCCCGACCGCTGCGC
CTTATCCGGTAACTATCGTCTTGAGTCCAACCCGGTAAGACACGACTTATCGCCACTGGCAGCAGCCACT
GGTAACAGGATTAGCAGAGCGAGGTATGTAGGCGGTGCTACAGAGTTCTTGAAGTGGTGGCCTAACTACG
GCTACACTAGAAGAACAGTATTTGGTATCTGCGCTCTGCTGAAGCCAGTTACCTTCGGAAAAAGAGTTGG
TAGCTCTTGATCCGGCAAACAAACCACCGCTGGTAGCGGTGGTTTTTTTGTTTGCAAGCAGCAGATTACG
CGCAGAAAAAAAGGATCTCAAGAAGATCCTTTGATCTTTTCTACGGGGTCTGACGCTCAGTGGAACGAAA
ACTCACGTTAAGGGATTTTGGTCATGAGATTATCAAAAAGGATCTTCACCTAGATCCTTTTAAATTAAAA
ATGAAGTTTTAAATCAATCTAAAGTATATATGAGTAAACTTGGTCTGACAGTTACCAATGCTTAATCAGT
GAGGCACCTATCTCAGCGATCTGTCTATTTCGTTCATCCATAGTTGCCTGACTCCCCGTCGTGTAGATAA
CTACGATACGGGAGGGCTTACCATCTGGCCCCAGTGCTGCAATGATACCGCGAGACCCACGCTCACCGGC
TCCAGATTTATCAGCAATAAACCAGCCAGCCGGAAGGGCCGAGCGCAGAAGTGGTCCTGCAACTTTATCC
GCCTCCATCCAGTCTATTAATTGTTGCCGGGAAGCTAGAGTAAGTAGTTCGCCAGTTAATAGTTTGCGCA
ACGTTGTTGCCATTGCTACAGGCATCGTGGTGTCACGCTCGTCGTTTGGTATGGCTTCATTCAGCTCCGG
TTCCCAACGATCAAGGCGAGTTACATGATCCCCCATGTTGTGCAAAAAAGCGGTTAGCTCCTTCGGTCCT
CCGATCGTTGTCAGAAGTAAGTTGGCCGCAGTGTTATCACTCATGGTTATGGCAGCACTGCATAATTCTC
TTACTGTCATGCCATCCGTAAGATGCTTTTCTGTGACTGGTGAGTACTCAACCAAGTCATTCTGAGAATA
GTGTATGCGGCGACCGAGTTGCTCTTGCCCGGCGTCAATACGGGATAATACCGCGCCACATAGCAGAACT
TTAAAAGTGCTCATCATTGGAAAACGTTCTTCGGGGCGAAAACTCTCAAGGATCTTACCGCTGTTGAGAT
CCAGTTCGATGTAACCCACTCGTGCACCCAACTGATCTTCAGCATCTTTTACTTTCACCAGCGTTTCTGG
GTGAGCAAAAACAGGAAGGCAAAATGCCGCAAAAAAGGGAATAAGGGCGACACGGAAATGTTGAATACTC
ATACTCTTCCTTTTTCAATATTATTGAAGCATTTATCAGGGTTATTGTCTCATGAGCGGATACATATTTG
AATGTATTTAGAAAAATAAACAAATAGGGGTTCCGCGCACATTTCCCCGAAAAGTGCCACCTAAATTGTA
AGCGTTAATATTTTGTTAAAATTCGCGTTAAATTTTTGTTAAATCAGCTCATTTTTTAACCAATAGGCCG
AAATCGGCAAAATCCCTTATAAATCAAAAGAATAGACCGAGATAGGGT
[37 nt withheld, positions 4669-4705]
AAAGAACGTGGACTCCAACGTCAAAGG
[49 nt withheld, positions 4733-4781]
T
[91 nt withheld, positions 4783-4873]
G
[124 nt withheld, positions 4875-4998]
CCCATTCGCCATTCAGGCTGCGCAACTGTTGGGAAGGGCGATCGGTGCGGGCCTCTTCGCTATTACGCCA
GTCGACCGCCAATTCAATATGGCGTATATGGACTCATGCCAATTCAATATGGTGGATCTGGACCTGTGCC
AATTCAATATGGCGTATATGGACTCGTGCCAATTCAATATGGTGGATCTGGACCCCAGCCAATTCAATAT
GGCGGACTTGGCACCATGCCAATTCAATATGGCGGACCTGGCACTGTGCCAACTGGGGAGGGGTCTACTT
GGCACGGTGCCAAGTTTGAGGAGGGGTCTTGGCCCTGTGCCAAGTCCGCCATATTGAATTGGCATGGTGC
CAATAATGGCGGCCATATTGGCTATATGCCAGGATCAATATATAGGCAATATCCAATATGGCCCTATGCC
AATATGGCTATTGGCCAGGTTCAATACTATGTATTGGCCCTATGCCATATAGTATTCCATATATGGGTTT
TCCTATTGACGTAGATAGCCCCTCCCAATGGGCGGTCCCATATACCATATATGGGGCTTCCTAATACCGC
CCATAGCCACTCCCCCATTGACGTCAATGGTCTCTATATATGGTCTTTCCTATTGACGTCATATGGGCGG
TCCTATTGACGTATATGGCGCCTCCCCCATTGACGTCAATTACGGTAAATGGCCCGCCTGGCTCAATGCC
CATTGACGTCAATAGGACCACCCACCATTGACGTCAATGGGATGGCTCATTGCCCATTCATATCCGTTCT
CACGCCCCCTATTGACGTCAATGACGGTAAATGGCCCACTTGGCAGTACATCAATATCTATTAATAGTAA
CTTGGCAAGTACATTACTATTGGAAGTACGCCAGGGTACATTGGCAGTACTCCCATTGACGTCAATGGCG
GTAAATGGCCCGCGATGGCTGCCAAGTACATCCCCATTGACGTCAATGGGGAGGGGCAATGACGCAAATG
GGCGTTCCATTGACGTAAATGGGCGGTAGGCGTGCCTAATGGGAGGTCTATATAAGCAATGCTCGTTTAG
GGAAC
Features (pLannotate 1.2.2; 16 found; start..end, strand, type, name):
     35..53      +  promoter       SP6 promoter: promoter for bacteriophage SP6 RNA polymerase
     94..110     +  CDS            FLAG (fragment): FLAG® epitope tag, followed by an enterokinase cleavage site
    124..2064    +  CDS            FOXN1: FOXN1_HUMAN - Also known as RONU, WHN. Experimental evidence at protein level: Swiss-Prot protein existence level 1. Transcriptional regulator which regulates the development, differentiation, and function of thymic epithelial cells (TECs) both in the prenatal and postnatal thymus. Acts as a master regulator of the TECs lineage development and is required from the onset of differentiation in progenitor TECs in the developing fetus to the final differentiation steps through which TECs mature to acquire their full functionality. Regulates, either directly or indirectly the expression of a variet
   2083..2100    -  promoter       T7 promoter (fragment): promoter for bacteriophage T7 RNA polymerase
   2105..2239    -  polyA_signal   SV40 poly(A) signal: SV40 polyadenylation signal
   2352..2370    -  promoter       T3 promoter: promoter for bacteriophage T3 RNA polymerase
   2415..2431    -  protein_bind   lac operator: The lac repressor binds to the lac operator to inhibit transcription in E. coli. This inhibition can be relieved by adding lactose or isopropyl-β-D-thiogalactopyranoside (IPTG). lac repressor encoded by lacI
   2439..2469    -  promoter       lac promoter: promoter for the E. coli lac operon
   2484..2505    -  protein_bind   CAP binding site: CAP binding activates transcription in the presence of cAMP. E. coli catabolite activator protein
   2518..2610    -  CDS            lacI (fragment): lac repressor; lacI; The lac repressor binds to the lac operator to inhibit transcription in E. coli. This inhibition can be relieved by adding lactose or isopropyl-β-D-thiogalactopyranoside (IPTG).
   2793..3381    -  rep_origin     ori: high-copy-number ColE1/pMB1/pBR322/pUC origin of replication
   3552..4412    -  CDS            AmpR: β-lactamase; bla; confers resistance to ampicillin, carbenicillin, and related antibiotics
   4413..4517    -  promoter       AmpR promoter: bla
   4570..4998    -  rep_origin     f1 ori (sequence partly withheld): f1 bacteriophage origin of replication; arrow indicates direction of (+) strand synthesis
   5003..5069    -  CDS            lacZα (fragment): LacZα fragment of β-galactosidase; lacZ fragment
   5076..6053    +  promoter       CMV IE94 promoter: enhancer/promoter region of simian cytomegalovirus major immediate early transcription unit IE94
