>Addgene plasmid #153137 | Flag-FOXN1 | addgene full sequence | sequence record 305133 | Addgene NGS Result
CGCCATTCTGCCTGGGGACGTCGGAGCAAGCTTGATTTAGGTGACACTATAGAATACAAGCTACTTGTTC
TTTTTGCAGGATCAGCCACCATGGATTACAAGGACGACGACGATAAGGGATCCGTGTCGCTACCCCCGCC
GCAGTCTGACGTCACGCTGCCGGGCCCCACCAGACTGGAGGGCGAGCGCCAAGGGGACCTCATGCAGGCA
CCGGGCCTCCCAGGCTCCCCTGCCCCACAGAGTAAGCATGCCGGCTTCAGCTGCTCGTCATTTGTGTCCG
ACGGCCCTCCAGAGAGGACACCCTCACTGCCCCCACACAGCCCCCGCATTGCGTCACCAGGGCCCGAGCA
AGTCCAGGGCCACTGCCCAGCCGGCCCCGGCCCTGGGCCCTTCAGGCTCTCACCCTCAGACAAGTATCCT
GGCTTTGGCTTTGAGGAGGCCGCAGCAAGCAGCCCTGGGCGATTCCTCAAGGGCAGCCACGCGCCCTTCC
ACCCGTACAAGCGGCCTTTCCATGAGGACGTCTTCCCAGAGGCCGAGACCACCCTGGCCCTCAAAGGACA
CTCCTTTAAGACCCCAGGGCCGCTGGAGGCCTTCGAGGAGATCCCAGTGGACGTGGCGGAGGCCGAGGCC
TTCCTGCCTGGCTTCTCAGCAGAGGCCTGGTGTAACGGGCTCCCCTACCCCAGCCAGGAGCATGGCCCCC
AAGTCCTGGGTTCAGAGGTCAAAGTCAAGCCCCCAGTTCTGGAGAGTGGTGCTGGGATGTTCTGCTACCA
GCCTCCCTTGCAGCATATGTACTGCTCCTCCCAGCCCCCCTTCCACCAGTACTCGCCAGGTGGTGGCAGC
TACCCCATACCCTACCTGGGCTCCTCACACTATCAGTACCAGCGAATGGCACCCCAGGCCAGCACCGATG
GGCACCAGCCTCTCTTCCCAAAACCCATCTATTCCTACAGCATCCTCATCTTCATGGCCCTTAAGAACAG
TAAAACTGGGAGCCTTCCCGTCAGCGAGATCTACAATTTTATGACGGAGCACTTTCCTTACTTCAAGACA
GCACCCGATGGCTGGAAGAATTCTGTCCGGCACAACCTATCCCTCAACAAGTGCTTCGAGAAGGTGGAGA
ACAAATCAGGAAGTTCCTCCCGCAAGGGCTGCCTGTGGGCCCTCAATCCGGCCAAGATCGACAAGATGCA
AGAGGAGCTGCAAAAATGGAAGAGGAAAGATCCCATTGCTGTGCGCAAAAGCATGGCCAAGCCAGAAGAG
CTGGACAGCCTCATTGGAGACAAGAGAGAAAAGCTGGGCTCCCCACTCCTGGGCTGTCCGCCCCCTGGGC
TGTCCGGCTCAGGCCCCATCCGGCCCCTGGCACCCCCAGCTGGCCTCTCCCCACCACTGCACTCACTCCA
CCCAGCTCCAGGCCCCATTCCTGGCAAGAACCCCCTGCAGGACCTACTTATGGGGCACACACCCTCCTGC
TATGGGCAGACATACTTGCACCTCTCACCAGGCCTGGCCCCTCCTGGACCCCCGCAGCCATTGTTCCCAC
AGCCGGACGGGCACCTTGAGCTGCGGGCCCAGCCAGGCACCCCCCAGGACTCGCCTCTGCCTGCCCACAC
CCCACCCAGCCACAGTGCCAAGCTACTGGCCGAGCCTTCCCCAGCCAGGACTATGCACGACACCCTGCTG
CCAGATGGAGACCTTGGCACTGACCTGGATGCCATCAATCCCTCACTCACTGACTTCGACTTCCAGGGAA
ACCTGTGGGAACAGTTGAAGGATGATAGCTTGGCCCTCGACCCCCTGGTACTGGTGACCTCATCCCCGAC
ATCATCTTCGATGCCACCACCCCAGCCACCACCTCACTGCTTCCCCCCTGGGCCCTGTCTGACAGAGACA
GGCAGTGGGGCAGGTGACTTGGCAGCCCCGGGCAGTGGTGGCTCCGGGGCACTGGGTGACCTGCACCTCA
CCACCCTCTACTCTGCCTTTATGGAGCTGGAGCCCACGCCCCCCACGGCCCCTGCAGGCCCCTCTGTGTA
CCTCAGCCCCAGCTCCAAGCCCGTGGCCCTGGCATAGCTCGAGCCTCTAGAACTATAGTGAGTCGTATTA
CGTAGATCCAGACATGATAAGATACATTGATGAGTTTGGACAAACCACAACTAGAATGCAGTGAAAAAAA
TGCTTTATTTGTGAAATTTGTGATGCTATTGCTTTATTTGTAACCATTATAAGCTGCAATAAACAAGTTA
ACAACAACAATTGCATTCATTTTATGTTTCAGGTTCAGGGGGAGGTGTGGGAGGTTTTTTAATTCGCGGC
CGCGGCGCCAATGCATTGGGCCCGGTACCCAGCTTTTGTTCCCTTTAGTGAGGGTTAATTGCGCGCTTGG
CGTAATCATGGTCATAGCTGTTTCCTGTGTGAAATTGTTATCCGCTCACAATTCCACACAACATACGAGC
CGGGAGCATAAAGTGTAAAGCCTGGGGTGCCTAATGAGTGAGCTAACTCACATTAATTGCGTTGCGCTCA
CTGCCCGCTTTCCAGTCGGGAAACCTGTCGTGCCAGCTGCATTAATGAATCGGCCAACGCGCGGGGAGAG
GCGGTTTGCGTATTGGGCGCTCTTCCGCTTCCTCGCTCACTGACTCGCTGCGCTCGGTCGTTCGGCTGCG
GCGAGCGGTATCAGCTCACTCAAAGGCGGTAATACGGTTATCCACAGAATCAGGGGATAACGCAGGAAAG
AACATGTGAGCAAAAGGCCAGCAAAAGGCCAGGAACCGTAAAAAGGCCGCGTTGCTGGCGTTTTTCCATA
GGCTCCGCCCCCCTGACGAGCATCACAAAAATCGACGCTCAAGTCAGAGGTGGCGAAACCCGACAGGACT
ATAAAGATACCAGGCGTTTCCCCCTGGAAGCTCCCTCGTGCGCTCTCCTGTTCCGACCCTGCCGCTTACC
GGATACCTGTCCGCCTTTCTCCCTTCGGGAAGCGTGGCGCTTTCTCATAGCTCACGCTGTAGGTATCTCA
GTTCGGTGTAGGTCGTTCGCTCCAAGCTGGGCTGTGTGCACGAACCCCCCGTTCAGCCCGACCGCTGCGC
CTTATCCGGTAACTATCGTCTTGAGTCCAACCCGGTAAGACACGACTTATCGCCACTGGCAGCAGCCACT
GGTAACAGGATTAGCAGAGCGAGGTATGTAGGCGGTGCTACAGAGTTCTTGAAGTGGTGGCCTAACTACG
GCTACACTAGAAGAACAGTATTTGGTATCTGCGCTCTGCTGAAGCCAGTTACCTTCGGAAAAAGAGTTGG
TAGCTCTTGATCCGGCAAACAAACCACCGCTGGTAGCGGTGGTTTTTTTGTTTGCAAGCAGCAGATTACG
CGCAGAAAAAAAGGATCTCAAGAAGATCCTTTGATCTTTTCTACGGGGTCTGACGCTCAGTGGAACGAAA
ACTCACGTTAAGGGATTTTGGTCATGAGATTATCAAAAAGGATCTTCACCTAGATCCTTTTAAATTAAAA
ATGAAGTTTTAAATCAATCTAAAGTATATATGAGTAAACTTGGTCTGACAGTTACCAATGCTTAATCAGT
GAGGCACCTATCTCAGCGATCTGTCTATTTCGTTCATCCATAGTTGCCTGACTCCCCGTCGTGTAGATAA
CTACGATACGGGAGGGCTTACCATCTGGCCCCAGTGCTGCAATGATACCGCGAGACCCACGCTCACCGGC
TCCAGATTTATCAGCAATAAACCAGCCAGCCGGAAGGGCCGAGCGCAGAAGTGGTCCTGCAACTTTATCC
GCCTCCATCCAGTCTATTAATTGTTGCCGGGAAGCTAGAGTAAGTAGTTCGCCAGTTAATAGTTTGCGCA
ACGTTGTTGCCATTGCTACAGGCATCGTGGTGTCACGCTCGTCGTTTGGTATGGCTTCATTCAGCTCCGG
TTCCCAACGATCAAGGCGAGTTACATGATCCCCCATGTTGTGCAAAAAAGCGGTTAGCTCCTTCGGTCCT
CCGATCGTTGTCAGAAGTAAGTTGGCCGCAGTGTTATCACTCATGGTTATGGCAGCACTGCATAATTCTC
TTACTGTCATGCCATCCGTAAGATGCTTTTCTGTGACTGGTGAGTACTCAACCAAGTCATTCTGAGAATA
GTGTATGCGGCGACCGAGTTGCTCTTGCCCGGCGTCAATACGGGATAATACCGCGCCACATAGCAGAACT
TTAAAAGTGCTCATCATTGGAAAACGTTCTTCGGGGCGAAAACTCTCAAGGATCTTACCGCTGTTGAGAT
CCAGTTCGATGTAACCCACTCGTGCACCCAACTGATCTTCAGCATCTTTTACTTTCACCAGCGTTTCTGG
GTGAGCAAAAACAGGAAGGCAAAATGCCGCAAAAAAGGGAATAAGGGCGACACGGAAATGTTGAATACTC
ATACTCTTCCTTTTTCAATATTATTGAAGCATTTATCAGGGTTATTGTCTCATGAGCGGATACATATTTG
AATGTATTTAGAAAAATAAACAAATAGGGGTTCCGCGCACATTTCCCCGAAAAGTGCCACCTAAATTGTA
AGCGTTAATATTTTGTTAAAATTCGCGTTAAATTTTTGTTAAATCAGCTCATTTTTTAACCAATAGGCCG
AAATCGGCAAAATCCCTTATAAATCAAAAGAATAGACCGAGATAGGGT
[37 nt withheld, positions 4669-4705]
AAAGAACGTGGACTCCAACGTCAAAGG
[49 nt withheld, positions 4733-4781]
T
[91 nt withheld, positions 4783-4873]
G
[124 nt withheld, positions 4875-4998]
CCCATTCGCCATTCAGGCTGCGCAACTGTTGGGAAGGGCGATCGGTGCGGGCCTCTTCGCTATTACGCCA
GTCGACCGCCAATTCAATATGGCGTATATGGACTCATGCCAATTCAATATGGTGGATCTGGACCTGTGCC
AATTCAATATGGCGTATATGGACTCGTGCCAATTCAATATGGTGGATCTGGACCCCAGCCAATTCAATAT
GGCGGACTTGGCACCATGCCAATTCAATATGGCGGACCTGGCACTGTGCCAACTGGGGAGGGGTCTACTT
GGCACGGTGCCAAGTTTGAGGAGGGGTCTTGGCCCTGTGCCAAGTCCGCCATATTGAATTGGCATGGTGC
CAATAATGGCGGCCATATTGGCTATATGCCAGGATCAATATATAGGCAATATCCAATATGGCCCTATGCC
AATATGGCTATTGGCCAGGTTCAATACTATGTATTGGCCCTATGCCATATAGTATTCCATATATGGGTTT
TCCTATTGACGTAGATAGCCCCTCCCAATGGGCGGTCCCATATACCATATATGGGGCTTCCTAATACCGC
CCATAGCCACTCCCCCATTGACGTCAATGGTCTCTATATATGGTCTTTCCTATTGACGTCATATGGGCGG
TCCTATTGACGTATATGGCGCCTCCCCCATTGACGTCAATTACGGTAAATGGCCCGCCTGGCTCAATGCC
CATTGACGTCAATAGGACCACCCACCATTGACGTCAATGGGATGGCTCATTGCCCATTCATATCCGTTCT
CACGCCCCCTATTGACGTCAATGACGGTAAATGGCCCACTTGGCAGTACATCAATATCTATTAATAGTAA
CTTGGCAAGTACATTACTATTGGAAGTACGCCAGGGTACATTGGCAGTACTCCCATTGACGTCAATGGCG
GTAAATGGCCCGCGATGGCTGCCAAGTACATCCCCATTGACGTCAATGGGGAGGGGCAATGACGCAAATG
GGCGTTCCATTGACGTAAATGGGCGGTAGGCGTGCCTAATGGGAGGTCTATATAAGCAATGCTCGTTTAG
GGAAC
Features (pLannotate 1.2.2; 16 found; start..end, strand, type, name):
     35..53      +  promoter       SP6 promoter: promoter for bacteriophage SP6 RNA polymerase
     94..110     +  CDS            FLAG (fragment): FLAG® epitope tag, followed by an enterokinase cleavage site
    124..2064    +  CDS            FOXN1: FOXN1_HUMAN - Also known as RONU, WHN. Experimental evidence at protein level: Swiss-Prot protein existence level 1. Transcriptional regulator which regulates the development, differentiation, and function of thymic epithelial cells (TECs) both in the prenatal and postnatal thymus. Acts as a master regulator of the TECs lineage development and is required from the onset of differentiation in progenitor TECs in the developing fetus to the final differentiation steps through which TECs mature to acquire their full functionality. Regulates, either directly or indirectly the expression of a variet
   2083..2100    -  promoter       T7 promoter (fragment): promoter for bacteriophage T7 RNA polymerase
   2105..2239    -  polyA_signal   SV40 poly(A) signal: SV40 polyadenylation signal
   2352..2370    -  promoter       T3 promoter: promoter for bacteriophage T3 RNA polymerase
   2415..2431    -  protein_bind   lac operator: The lac repressor binds to the lac operator to inhibit transcription in E. coli. This inhibition can be relieved by adding lactose or isopropyl-β-D-thiogalactopyranoside (IPTG). lac repressor encoded by lacI
   2439..2469    -  promoter       lac promoter: promoter for the E. coli lac operon
   2484..2505    -  protein_bind   CAP binding site: CAP binding activates transcription in the presence of cAMP. E. coli catabolite activator protein
   2518..2610    -  CDS            lacI (fragment): lac repressor; lacI; The lac repressor binds to the lac operator to inhibit transcription in E. coli. This inhibition can be relieved by adding lactose or isopropyl-β-D-thiogalactopyranoside (IPTG).
   2793..3381    -  rep_origin     ori: high-copy-number ColE1/pMB1/pBR322/pUC origin of replication
   3552..4412    -  CDS            AmpR: β-lactamase; bla; confers resistance to ampicillin, carbenicillin, and related antibiotics
   4413..4517    -  promoter       AmpR promoter: bla
   4570..4998    -  rep_origin     f1 ori (sequence partly withheld): f1 bacteriophage origin of replication; arrow indicates direction of (+) strand synthesis
   5003..5069    -  CDS            lacZα (fragment): LacZα fragment of β-galactosidase; lacZ fragment
   5076..6053    +  promoter       CMV IE94 promoter: enhancer/promoter region of simian cytomegalovirus major immediate early transcription unit IE94
