[The description below was written by a language model from this plasmid's Addgene catalogue record and pLannotate feature annotations shown in this document.]
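Description:
Flag-FOXN1 is a mammalian expression plasmid built on the pCS2+ N-flag backbone, carrying the human FOXN1 coding sequence (about 1.9 kb) cloned between BamHI and XhoI sites that both remain intact. The full sequenced construct is roughly 6.05 kb. It is maintained in E. coli as a high-copy plasmid through a ColE1/pUC-type origin and selected with ampicillin via the β-lactamase gene. An f1 phage origin is also present, along with remnants of lac regulatory elements and lacZα/lacI fragments inherited from the parental cloning vector.

Expression in mammalian cells is driven by the simian cytomegalovirus IE94 enhancer/promoter, which reads across the circular junction of the sequence record into the cassette, through an N-terminal Flag epitope supplied by the backbone and then the FOXN1 open reading frame. The annotation tool detects the Flag tag only as a partial match. An SV40 polyadenylation signal lies downstream of the insert, although the feature table annotates it on the opposite strand. An SP6 promoter sits between the CMV IE94 promoter and the tag, so capped sense mRNA could in principle be made by in vitro transcription, a typical feature of pCS2-family vectors. T7 (partial) and T3 promoters lie downstream in the reverse orientation.

FOXN1 is a forkhead-box transcription factor that acts as a master regulator of thymic epithelial cell development and differentiation. The plasmid belongs to a uniform library of FOX transcription factor expression constructs. It is intended for overexpressing epitope-tagged FOXN1 in mammalian cells, where the Flag tag allows detection or pull-down with anti-Flag reagents.
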