Addgene plasmid #153137: Flag-FOXN1
Purpose: Expression of Flag tagged human FOXN1 in mammalian cells
Depositing lab: Stefan Koch. Depositing organization: Linkopings Universitet. Publication: A uniform expression library for the exploration of FOX transcription factor biology. Moparthi L, Koch S. Differentiation. 2020 Sep - Oct;115:30-36. doi: 10.1016/j.diff.2020.08.002. Epub 2020 Aug 20. PubMed 32858261.
Backbone
  Vector backbone: pCS2+ N-flag
  Backbone size w/o insert (bp): 4131
  Vector type: Mammalian Expression
Growth in bacteria
  Bacterial resistance: Ampicillin, 100 μg/mL
  Growth temperature: 37°C
  Growth strain: DH5alpha
  Copy number: High Copy
Gene/Insert
  Gene/Insert name: human FOXN1
  Species: H. sapiens (human)
  Insert size (bp): 1944
  Entrez Gene: FOXN1 (a.k.a. FKHL20, RONU, TIDAND, TLIND, WHN)
  Promoter: CMV IE94
  Tag / fusion protein: Flag (N terminal on backbone)
  Cloning method: Restriction Enzyme; 5′ cloning site BamHI (not destroyed); 3′ cloning site XhoI (not destroyed)
  Sequencing primers: 5′ SP6; 3′ EBV-rev
Terms and licenses: Academic/Nonprofit Terms; Industry Terms: Not Available to Industry
How to cite: Flag-FOXN1 was a gift from Stefan Koch (Addgene plasmid # 153137 ; http://n2t.net/addgene:153137 ; RRID:Addgene_153137)
