>Addgene plasmid #153137 | Flag-FOXN1 | depositor partial sequence | sequence record 296334 | hFOXN1 gene sequence
ATGGTGTCGCTACCCCCGCCGCAGTCTGACGTCACGCTGCCGGGCCCCACCAGACTGGAGGGCGAGCGCC
AAGGGGACCTCATGCAGGCACCGGGCCTCCCAGGCTCCCCTGCCCCACAGAGTAAGCATGCCGGCTTCAG
CTGCTCGTCATTTGTGTCCGACGGCCCTCCAGAGAGGACACCCTCACTGCCCCCACACAGCCCCCGCATT
GCGTCACCAGGGCCCGAGCAAGTCCAGGGCCACTGCCCAGCCGGCCCCGGCCCTGGGCCCTTCAGGCTCT
CACCCTCAGACAAGTATCCTGGCTTTGGCTTTGAGGAGGCCGCAGCAAGCAGCCCTGGGCGATTCCTCAA
GGGCAGCCACGCGCCCTTCCACCCGTACAAGCGGCCTTTCCATGAGGACGTCTTCCCAGAGGCCGAGACC
ACCCTGGCCCTCAAAGGACACTCCTTTAAGACCCCAGGGCCGCTGGAGGCCTTCGAGGAGATCCCAGTGG
ACGTGGCGGAGGCCGAGGCCTTCCTGCCTGGCTTCTCAGCAGAGGCCTGGTGTAACGGGCTCCCCTACCC
CAGCCAGGAGCATGGCCCCCAAGTCCTGGGTTCAGAGGTCAAAGTCAAGCCCCCAGTTCTGGAGAGTGGT
GCTGGGATGTTCTGCTACCAGCCTCCCTTGCAGCATATGTACTGCTCCTCCCAGCCCCCCTTCCACCAGT
ACTCGCCAGGTGGTGGCAGCTACCCCATACCCTACCTGGGCTCCTCACACTATCAGTACCAGCGAATGGC
ACCCCAGGCCAGCACCGATGGGCACCAGCCTCTCTTCCCAAAACCCATCTATTCCTACAGCATCCTCATC
TTCATGGCCCTTAAGAACAGTAAAACTGGGAGCCTTCCCGTCAGCGAGATCTACAATTTTATGACGGAGC
ACTTTCCTTACTTCAAGACAGCACCCGATGGCTGGAAGAATTCTGTCCGGCACAACCTATCCCTCAACAA
GTGCTTCGAGAAGGTGGAGAACAAATCAGGAAGTTCCTCCCGCAAGGGCTGCCTGTGGGCCCTCAATCCG
GCCAAGATCGACAAGATGCAAGAGGAGCTGCAAAAATGGAAGAGGAAAGATCCCATTGCTGTGCGCAAAA
GCATGGCCAAGCCAGAAGAGCTGGACAGCCTCATTGGAGACAAGAGAGAAAAGCTGGGCTCCCCACTCCT
GGGCTGTCCGCCCCCTGGGCTGTCCGGCTCAGGCGCCATCCGGCCCCTGGCACCCCCAGCTGGCCTCTCC
CCACCACTGCACTCACTCCACCCAGCTCCAGGCCCCATTCCTGGCAAGAACCCCCTGCAGGACCTACTTA
TGGGGCACACACCCTCCTGCTATGGGCAGACATACTTGCACCTCTCACCAGGCCTGGCCCCTCCTGGACC
CCCGCAGCCATTGTTCCCACAGCCGGACGGGCACCTTGAGCTGCGGGCCCAGCCAGGCACCCCCCAGGAC
TCGCCTCTGCCTGCCCACACCCCACCCAGCCACAGTGCCAAGCTACTGGCCGAGCCTTCCCCAGCCAGGA
CTATGCACGACACCCTGCTGCCAGATGGAGACCTTGGCACTGACCTGGATGCCATCAATCCCTCACTCAC
TGACTTCGACTTCCAGGGAAACCTGTGGGAACAGTTGAAGGATGATAGCTTGGCCCTCGACCCCCTGGTA
CTGGTGACCTCATCCCCGACATCATCTTCGATGCCACCACCCCAGCCACCACCTCACTGCTTCCCCCCTG
GGCCCTGTCTGACAGAGACAGGCAGTGGGGCAGGTGACTTGGCAGCCCCGGGCAGTGGTGGCTCCGGGGC
ACTGGGTGACCTGCACCTCACCACCCTCTACTCTGCCTTTATGGAGCTGGAGCCCACGCCCCCCACGGCC
CCTGCAGGCCCCTCTGTGTACCTCAGCCCCAGCTCCAAGCCCGTGGCCCTGGCATAG
